>Addgene plasmid #32899 | Mef2A-shRNA | addgene partial sequence | sequence record 39877 | T7 5'-TAATACGACTCACTATAGGG-3'
CGCTCTAGAACTAGTGGATCCCCCGGGCTGCAGGAATTCGAACGCTGACGTCATCAACCCGCTCCAAGGA
ATCGCGGGCCCAGTGTCACTAGGCGGGAACACCCAGCGCGCGTGCGCCCTGGCAGGAAGATGGCTGTGAG
GGACAGGGGAGTGGCGCCCTGCAATATTTGCATGTCGCTATGTGTTCTGGGAAATCACCATAAACGTGAA
ATGTCTTTGGATTTGGGAATCTTATAAGTTCTGTATGAGACCACAGATCCCCGTTATCTCAGGGTTCAAA
TTTCAAGAGAATTTGAACCCTGAGATAACTTTTTGGAAAAGCTTATCGATACCGTCGACCTCGAGGGGGG
GCCCGGTACCAGCTTTTGTTCCCTTTAGTGAGGGTTAATTTCGAGCTTGGCGTAATCATGGTCATAGCTG
TTTCCTGTGTGAAATTGTTATCCGCTCACAATTCCACACAACATACGAGCCGGAAGCATAAAGTGTAAAG
CCTGGGGTGCCTAATGAGTGAGCTAACTCACATTAATTGCGTTGCGCTCACTGCCCGCTTTCCAGTCGGG
AAACCTGTCGTGCCAGCTGCATTAATGAATCGGCCAACGCGCGGGGAGAGGCGGTTTGCGTATTGGGCGC
TCTTCCGCTTCCTCGCTCACTGACTCGCTGCGCTCGGTCGTTCGGCTGCGGCGAGCGGTATCAGCTCACT
C
