[The description below was written by a language model from this plasmid's Addgene catalogue record.]
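Description:
Mef2A-shRNA is an RNA interference plasmid built on the pSuper backbone (about 3.2 kb without insert), a mammalian expression vector designed to produce short hairpin RNAs in transfected cells. It is maintained in E. coli as a high-copy plasmid under ampicillin selection. The record gives no feature table, so the bacterial origin and any other backbone elements are not itemised, and no mammalian selection marker or reporter is listed.

The payload is a hairpin directed against a 19-nucleotide target in rat (Rattus norvegicus) Mef2a, which encodes the MEF2A transcription factor. Expression is driven by the H1 RNA promoter, an RNA polymerase III promoter that generates short transcripts with a defined start and termination, well suited to producing a stem-loop RNA that the cellular RNAi machinery processes into an siRNA that knocks down the target mRNA. The insert was introduced by restriction enzyme cloning, although the specific sites are not recorded.

The construct serves for loss-of-function studies of MEF2A in rat cells, and the associated publication concerns activity-dependent regulation of MEF2 transcription factors and their role in suppressing excitatory synapse number. The depositor notes that it can be paired with a companion pcDNA3-based rat MEF2A expression plasmid carrying mutations that make it insensitive to this shRNA. That pairing allows rescue experiments, which test whether a knockdown phenotype is specifically due to loss of MEF2A rather than off-target effects.
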