Addgene plasmid #32899: Mef2A-shRNA
Depositing lab: Michael Greenberg. Depositing organization: Boston Children's Hospital. Publication: Activity-dependent regulation of MEF2 transcription factors suppresses excitatory synapse number. Flavell SW, Cowan CW, Kim TK, Greer PL, Lin Y, Paradis S, Griffith EC, Hu LS, Chen C, Greenberg ME. Science. 2006 Feb 17;311(5763):1008-12. 10.1126/science.1122511 PubMed 16484497.
Backbone
  Vector backbone: pSuper
  Backbone manufacturer: OligoEngine
  Backbone size w/o insert (bp): 3176
  Vector type: Mammalian Expression, RNAi
Growth in bacteria
  Bacterial resistance: Ampicillin, 100 μg/mL
  Growth temperature: 37°C
  Growth strain: DH5alpha
  Copy number: High Copy
Gene/Insert
  Gene/Insert name: Mef2a
  gRNA/shRNA sequence: 5’-GTTATCTCAGGGTTCAAAT-3’
  Species: R. norvegicus (rat)
  Entrez Gene: Mef2a
  Promoter: H1-RNA
  Cloning method: Restriction Enzyme; 5′ cloning site none (unknown if destroyed); 3′ cloning site none (unknown if destroyed)
  Sequencing primers: 5′ T7; 3′ M13 reverse
Terms and licenses: Academic/Nonprofit Terms; Industry Terms: Not Available to Industry
Depositor comments: Can be used in conjunction with pcDNA3-rMEF2A (Addgene #32901) which is mutated so as to not be targeted by this shRNA.
How to cite: Mef2A-shRNA was a gift from Michael Greenberg (Addgene plasmid # 32899 ; http://n2t.net/addgene:32899 ; RRID:Addgene_32899)
